Addgene plasmid #63482: pFusB2-13
Purpose: Encodes RVD positions 13-14 in TALEN assembly
Depositing lab: Stephen Ekker. Depositing organization: Mayo Foundation for Medical Education and Research. Publication: FusX: A rapid one-step TALE assembly system for genome science. Ma AC, McNulty MS, Tanya PL, Jarryd CM, Martinez-Galvez G, Argue DP, Lee HB, Urban MD, Bullard CE, Blackburn PR, Man TK, Clark KJ, Ekker SC. Hum Gene Ther. 2016 Jun;27(6):451-63. doi: 10.1089/hum.2015.172 PubMed 26854857.
Backbone
  Vector backbone: FusB2
  Backbone size w/o insert (bp): 2988
  Vector type: TALEN
Growth in bacteria
  Bacterial resistance: Spectinomycin, 50 μg/mL
  Growth temperature: 37°C
  Growth strain: DH5alpha
  Copy number: High Copy
Gene/Insert
  Gene/Insert name: NG NI (alt name: B2_TA)
  Species: Synthetic
  Mutation: none
  Cloning method: Restriction Enzyme; 5′ cloning site BsaI (destroyed during cloning); 3′ cloning site BsaI (destroyed during cloning)
  Sequencing primers: 5′ pCR8_F1; 3′ pCR8_R1
Terms and licenses: Academic/Nonprofit Terms; Industry Terms: Not Available to Industry
How to cite: pFusB2-13 was a gift from Stephen Ekker (Addgene plasmid # 63482 ; http://n2t.net/addgene:63482 ; RRID:Addgene_63482)
