[The description below was written by a language model from this plasmid's Addgene catalogue record.]
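Description:
pFusB2-13 is a bacterial library plasmid from the FusX system, a rapid one-step method for assembling TALE repeat arrays. It is built on the FusB2 backbone (about 3 kb without insert), is classed as a TALEN-type vector, and is maintained in E. coli as a high-copy plasmid under spectinomycin selection. The record does not include a feature table, so the origin of replication and any other backbone elements are not stated. The pCR8-named sequencing primers suggest a pCR8-like backbone, but the record does not confirm this.

The payload is a short synthetic insert encoding two TALE repeat units whose repeat-variable diresidues (RVDs) are NG followed by NI, also recorded as B2_TA. In the standard TALE code, NG recognises thymine and NI recognises adenine, so this module specifies the dinucleotide TA. According to the record it supplies RVD positions 13 and 14 of the final array. The insert was cloned through BsaI sites that were destroyed in the process, consistent with Golden Gate-style cloning, in which type IIS enzymes cut outside their recognition sequences and allow ordered, seamless ligation of fragments. No promoter, tag or reporter is recorded, and none would be expected, since the plasmid acts as a donor of a coding module rather than as an expression vector.

In use, pFusB2-13 would be chosen from the library when the target DNA sequence reads TA at positions 13–14, then combined with modules covering the other positions and a receiving TALEN backbone to generate a complete custom nuclease for genome editing.
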