>Addgene plasmid #63482 | pFusB2-13 | depositor partial sequence | sequence record 105482 | pFUSB2_TA
AGTCTTAAGCGTCTCATGGCCTGACCCCGGACCAAGTGGTGGCTATCGCCAGCAACGGTGGCGGCAAGCA
AGCGCTCGAAACGGTGCAGCGGCTGTTGCCGGTGCTGTGCCAGGACCATGGCCTGACCCCGGACCAAGTG
GTGGCTATCGCCAGCAACATTGGCGGCAAGCAAGCGCTCGAAACGGTGCAGCGGCTGTTGCCGGTGCTGT
GCCAGGACCATGGCCTGACCCCGGACCAAGTGGTGGCTATCGAGACGTC
