>Addgene plasmid #63482 | pFusB2-13 | depositor partial sequence | sequence record 105483 | FusB2
CGTCTCATGGCCTGACCCCGGACCAAGTGGTGGCTATCGAGACCGGCGCCGCTACAGGGCGCGTCCCATT
CGCCATTCAGGCTGCGCAACTGTTGGGAAGGGCGATCGGTGCGGGCCTCTTCGCTATTACGCCAGCTGGC
GAAAGGGGGATGTGCTGCAAGGCGATTAAGTTGGGTAACGCCAGGGTTTTCCCAGTCACGACGTTGTAAA
ACGACGGCCAGTGAGCGCGCGTAATACGACTCACTATAGGGCGAATTGGGTACCGGGCCCCCCCTCGAGG
TCCTCCAGCTTTTGTTCCCTTTAGTGAGGGTTAATTGCGCGCTTGGCGTAATCATGGTCATAGCTGTTTC
CTGTGTGAAATTGTTATCCGCTCACAATTCCACACAACATACGAGCCGGAAGCATAAAGTGTAAAGCCTG
GGGTGCCTAATGAGTGAGCTAACTCACATTAATTGCGTTGCGCTCACTGCCCGCTTTCCACCGGTGGTCT
CAGGACCATGGCCTGACCCCGGACCAAGTGGTGGCTATCGAGACGTCTAGACCAGCCAGGACAGAAATGC
CTCGACTTCGCTGCTACCCAAGGTTGCCGGGTGACGCACACCGTGGAAACGGATGAAGGCACGAACCCAG
TGGACATAAGCCTGTTCGGTTCGTAAGCTGTAATGCAAGTAGCGTATGCGCTCACGCAACTGGTCCAGAA
CCTTGACCGAACGCAGCGGTGGTAACGGCGCAGTGGCGGTTTTCATGGCTTGTTATGACTGTTTTTTTGG
GGTACAGTCTATGCCTCGGGCATCCAAGCAGCAAGCGCGTTACGCCGTGGGTCGATGTTTGATGTTATGG
AGCAGCAACGATGTTACGCAGCAGGGCAGTCGCCCTAAAACAAAGTTAAACATTATGAGGGAAGCGGTGA
TCGCCGAAGTATCGACTCAACTATCAGAGGTAGTTGGCGTCATCGAGCGCCATCTCGAACCGACGTTGCT
GGCCGTACATTTGTACGGCTCCGCAGTGGATGGCGGCCTGAAGCCACACAGTGATATTGATTTGCTGGTT
ACGGTGACCGTAAGGCTTGATGAAACAACGCGGCGAGCTTTGATCAACGACCTTTTGGAAACTTCGGCTT
CCCCTGGAGAGAGCGAGATTCTCCGCGCTGTAGAAGTCACCATTGTTGTGCACGACGACATCATTCCGTG
GCGTTATCCAGCTAAGCGCGAACTGCAATTTGGAGAATGGCAGCGCAATGACATTCTTGCAGGTATCTTC
GAGCCAGCCACGATCGACATTGATCTGGCTATCTTGCTGACAAAAGCAAGAGAACATAGCGTTGCCTTGG
TAGGTCCAGCGGCGGAGGAACTCTTTGATCCGGTTCCTGAACAGGATCTATTTGAGGCGCTAAATGAAAC
CTTAACGCTATGGAACTCGCCGCCCGACTGGGCTGGCGATGAGCGAAATGTAGTGCTTACGTTGTCCCGC
ATTTGGTACAGCGCAGTAACCGGCAAAATCGCGCCGAAGGATGTCGCTGCCGACTGGGCAATGGAGCGCC
TGCCGGCCCAGTATCAGCCCGTCATACTTGAAGCTAGACAGGCTTATCTTGGACAAGAAGAAGATCGCTT
GGCCTCGCGCGCAGATCAGTTGGAAGAATTTGTCCACTACGTGAAAGGCGAGATCACCAAGGTAGTCGGC
AAATAACCCTCGAGCCACCCATGACCAAAATCCCTTAACGTGAGTTACGCGTCGTTCCACTGAGCGTCAG
ACCCCGTAGAAAAGATCAAAGGATCTTCTTGAGATCCTTTTTTTCTGCGCGTAATCTGCTGCTTGCAAAC
AAAAAAACCACCGCTACCAGCGGTGGTTTGTTTGCCGGATCAAGAGCTACCAACTCTTTTTCCGAAGGTA
ACTGGCTTCAGCAGAGCGCAGATACCAAATACTGTCCTTCTAGTGTAGCCGTAGTTAGGCCACCACTTCA
AGAACTCTGTAGCACCGCCTACATACCTCGCTCTGCTAATCCTGTTACCAGTGGCTGCTGCCAGTGGCGA
TAAGTCGTGTCTTACCGGGTTGGACTCAAGACGATAGTTACCGGATAAGGCGCAGCGGTCGGGCTGAACG
GGGGGTTCGTGCACACAGCCCAGCTTGGAGCGAACGACCTACACCGAACTGAGATACCTACAGCGTGAGC
ATTGAGAAAGCGCCACGCTTCCCGAAGGGAGAAAGGCGGACAGGTATCCGGTAAGCGGCAGGGTCGGAAC
AGGAGAGCGCACGAGGGAGCTTCCAGGGGGAAACGCCTGGTATCTTTATAGTCCTGTCGGGTTTCGCCAC
CTCTGACTTGAGCGTCGATTTTTGTGATGCTCGTCAGGGGGGCGGAGCCTATGGAAAAACGCCAGCAACG
CGGCCTTTTTACGGTTCCTGGCCTTTTGCTGGCCTTTTGCTCACATGTTCTTTCCTGCGTTATCCCCTGA
TTCTGTGGATAACCGTATTACCGCCTTTGAGTGAGCTGATACCGCTCGCCGCAGCCGAACGACCGAGCGC
AGCGAGTCAGTGAGCGAGGAAGCGGAAGAGCGCCCAATACGCAAACCGCCTCTCCCCGCGCGTTGGCCGA
TTCATTAATGCAGCTGGCACGACAGGTTTCCCGACTGGAAAGCGGGCAGTGAGCGCAACGCAATTAATAC
GCGTACCGCTAGCCAGGAAGAGTTTGTAGAAACGCAAAAAGGCCATCCGTCAGGATGGCCTTCTGCTTAG
TTTGATGCCTGGCAGTTTATGGCGGGCGTCCTGCCCGCCACCCTCCGGGCCGTTGCTTCACAACGTTCAA
ATCCGCTCCCGGCGGATTTGTCCTACTCAGGAGAGCGTTCACCGACAAACAACAGATAAAACGAAAGGCC
CAGTCTTCCGACTGAGCCTTTCGTTTTATTTGATGCCTGGCAGTTCCCTACTCTCGCGTTAACGCTAGCA
TGGATGTTTTCCCAGTCACGACGTTGTAAAACGACGGCCAGTCTTAAG
