>Addgene plasmid #63482 | pFusB2-13 | addgene partial sequence | sequence record 116101 | pCR8_R1 5'-cgaaccgaacaggcttatgt-3'
GGTGTGCGTTCACCCGGCAACCTTGGGTAGCAGCGAAGTCGAGGCATTTCTGTCCTGGCTGGTCTAGACG
TCTCGATAGCCACCACTTGGTCCGGGGTCAGGCCATGGTCCTGGCACAGCACCGGCAACAGCCGCTGCAC
CGTTTCGAGCGCTTGCTTGCCGCCAATGTTGCTGGCGATAGCCACCACTTGGTCCGGGGTCAGGCCATGG
TCCTGGCACAGCACCGGCAACAGCCGCTGCACCGTTTCGAGCGCTTGCTTGCCGCCACCGTTGCTGGCGA
TAGCCACCACTTGGTCCGGGGTCAGGCCATGAGACGCTTAAGACTGGCCGTCGTTTTACAACGTCGTGAC
TGGGAAAACATCCATGCTAGCGTTAACGCGAGAGTAGGGAACTGCCAGGCATCAAATAAAACGAAAGGCT
CAGTCGGAAGACTGGGCCTTTCGTTTTATCTGTTGTTTGTCGGTGAACGCTCTCCTGAGTAGGACAAATC
CGCCGGGAGCGGATTTGAACGTTGTGAAGCAACGGCCCGGAGGGTGGCGGGCAGGACGCCCGCCATAAAC
TGCCAGGCATCAAACTAAGCAGAAGGCCATCCTGACGGATGGCCTTTTTGCGTTTCTACAAACTCTTCCT
G
